Addgene plasmid #57804: tdminiSOG-H2B-C-10
Purpose: Localization: Nucleus/Histones, Excitation: 448 / 473, Emission: 500 / 528
Depositing lab: Michael Davidson. Depositing organization: Florida State University, Tallahassee. Publication: A genetically encoded tag for correlated light and electron microscopy of intact cells, tissues, and organisms. Shu X, Lev-Ram V, Deerinck TJ, Qi Y, Ramko EB, Davidson MW, Jin Y, Ellisman MH, Tsien RY. PLoS Biol. 2011 Apr;9(4):e1001041. doi: 10.1371/journal.pbio.1001041. Epub 2011 Apr 5. PubMed 21483721.
Backbone
  Vector backbone: tdminiSOG-C1
  Backbone size w/o insert (bp): 4750
  Vector type: Mammalian Expression
  Selectable markers: Neomycin (select with G418)
Growth in bacteria
  Bacterial resistance: Kanamycin, 50 μg/mL
  Growth temperature: 37°C
  Growth strain: DH5alpha
  Copy number: High Copy
Gene/Insert
  Gene/Insert name: H2B (alt names: Human Histone H2B; NM_021058.3)
  Species: H. sapiens (human)
  Mutation: D26G and V119I in H2B
  Entrez Gene: H2BC11 (a.k.a. H2B/r, H2BFR, H2BJ, HIST1H2BJ)
  Promoter: CMV
  Tag / fusion protein: tdminiSOG (N terminal on backbone)
  Cloning method: Unknown
  Sequencing primers: 5′ CMV-F; 3′ SV40pA-R
Terms and licenses: Academic/Nonprofit Terms; Industry Terms
Depositor comments: . Excitation = 448 / 473; Emission = 500 / 528
How to cite: tdminiSOG-H2B-C-10 was a gift from Michael Davidson (Addgene plasmid # 57804 ; http://n2t.net/addgene:57804 ; RRID:Addgene_57804)
