[The description below was written by a language model from this plasmid's Addgene catalogue record and pLannotate feature annotations shown in this document.]
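Description:
tdminiSOG-H2B-C-10 is a mammalian expression plasmid built on the tdminiSOG-C1 backbone, a C1-style fusion vector in which the tag sits upstream of the cloning site. It encodes human histone H2B (HIST1H2BJ/H2BC11) fused at its N-terminus to tandem-dimer miniSOG. The sequenced record is 5,025 nt. Transcription is driven by the human cytomegalovirus immediate early enhancer and promoter. The feature table shows two consecutive miniSOG units, the first annotated as a fragment spanning the numbering origin, followed by the H2B coding sequence and an SV40 polyadenylation signal. The record notes two substitutions in H2B, D26G and V119I. The "10" in the name probably refers to the linker length between tag and histone, but the record does not say so.

In bacteria the plasmid replicates from a high-copy ColE1/pUC-type origin and is selected with kanamycin. The same Tn5 NeoR/KanR gene is preceded by both a bacterial bla promoter and the SV40 enhancer/early promoter and ends in an HSV TK polyadenylation signal, so it also allows G418 selection of transfected mammalian cells. An f1 origin is present as well. The short large T antigen, ble and bGH poly(A) fragments flagged by the annotation look like backbone remnants rather than functional parts.

miniSOG is a small flavin-binding fluorescent protein derived from Arabidopsis thaliana that also generates singlet oxygen on illumination, which makes it suitable as a tag for correlated light and electron microscopy. Fused to H2B, it directs the label to the nucleus and histones, with recorded excitation peaks at 448/473 nm and emission peaks at 500/528 nm. The construct serves as a nuclear/chromatin localization marker.
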