Features (pLannotate 1.2.2; 15 found; start..end, strand, type, name):
    134..451     +  CDS            miniSOG: miniSOG is a basic (constitutively fluorescent) cyan fluorescent protein published in 2011, derived from Arabidopsis thaliana. It requires the cofactor flavin for fluorescence.
    482..859     +  CDS            H2B: human histone H2B; HIST1H2BJ
    882..966     +  CDS            large T antigen (fragment): large T antigen from SV40 (simian virus 40)
    989..1110    +  polyA_signal   SV40 poly(A) signal: SV40 polyadenylation signal
   1144..1572    -  rep_origin     f1 ori (sequence partly withheld): f1 bacteriophage origin of replication; arrow indicates direction of (+) strand synthesis
   1599..1703    +  promoter       AmpR promoter: bla
   1705..2062    +  promoter       SV40 promoter: SV40 enhancer and early promoter
   2097..2891    +  CDS            NeoR/KanR: aminoglycoside phosphotransferase from Tn5; aph(3')-II (or nptII); confers resistance to neomycin, kanamycin, and G418 (Geneticin®)
   2912..3064    +  CDS            ble (fragment): BLE_KLEPN - Experimental evidence at protein level: Swiss-Prot protein existence level 1. Binding protein with a strong affinity to the bleomycin family of antibiotics. Binds to CL990; an antimitotic-antibiotic compound. From Klebsiella pneumoniae.
   3123..3170    +  polyA_signal   HSV TK poly(A) signal: herpes simplex virus thymidine kinase polyadenylation signal (Cole and Stacy, 1985)
   3261..3277    -  polyA_signal   bGH poly(A) signal (fragment): bovine growth hormone polyadenylation signal
   3499..4087    +  rep_origin     ori: high-copy-number ColE1/pMB1/pBR322/pUC origin of replication
   4262..4565    +  enhancer       CMV enhancer: human cytomegalovirus immediate early enhancer
   4566..4769    +  promoter       CMV promoter: human cytomegalovirus (CMV) immediate early promoter
   4814..107     +  CDS            miniSOG (fragment) (across the origin): mini singlet oxygen generator, a fluorescent flavoprotein suitable for correlated light and electron microscopy (Shu et al., 2011)
>Addgene plasmid #57804 | tdminiSOG-H2B-C-10 | addgene full sequence | sequence record 407023 | Addgene NGS Result
CAACTACACCAAGAGCGGCAAGAAGTTCTGGAACCTGCTGCACCTGCAGCCCATGCGCGACCAGAAGGGC
GAGCTGCAGTACTTCATCGGCGTGCAGCTGGACGGCTCTGGTGGCGGGAGTGGTGGCGGGTCCATGGAGA
AAAGTTTCGTGATAACTGATCCACGGCTGCCAGACAATCCCATCATCTTCGCATCCGATGGCTTCCTGGA
GCTGACCGAGTATTCCAGAGAGGAGATCCTGGGCCGCAATGGCCGCTTTCTGCAGGGACCAGAGACAGAC
CAGGCCACAGTGCAGAAGATTCGCGATGCCATTAGAGATCAGCGCGAGATTACCGTGCAGCTGATAAACT
ACACAAAAAGCGGGAAGAAATTCTGGAACCTCCTGCACCTCCAGCCCATGAGGGACCAGAAGGGTGAGCT
CCAGTATTTCATCGGAGTGCAGCTGGATGGATCCGGACTCAGATCTGGAGGCTCCGGAGGCCCAGAGCCA
GCGAAGTCTGCTCCCGCCCCGAAAAAGGGCTCCAAGAAGGCGGTGACTAAGGCGCAGAAGAAAGGCGGCA
AGAAGCGCAAGCGCAGCCGCAAGGAGAGCTATTCCATCTATGTGTACAAGGTTCTGAAGCAGGTCCACCC
TGACACCGGCATTTCGTCCAAGGCCATGGGCATCATGAATTCGTTTGTGAACGACATTTTCGAGCGCATC
GCAGGTGAGGCTTCCCGCCTGGCGCATTACAACAAGCGCTCGACCATCACCTCCAGGGAGATCCAGACGG
CCGTGCGCCTGCTGCTGCCTGGGGAGTTGGCCAAGCACGCCGTGTCCGAGGGTACTAAGGCCATCACCAA
GTACACCAGCGCTAAGTAAGGATCCACCGGATCTAGATAACTGATCATAATCAGCCATACCACATTTGTA
GAGGTTTTACTTGCTTTAAAAAACCTCCCACACCTCCCCCTGAACCTGAAACATAAAATGAATGCAATTG
TTGTTGTTAACTTGTTTATTGCAGCTTATAATGGTTACAAATAAAGCAATAGCATCACAAATTTCACAAA
TAAAGCATTTTTTTCACTGCATTCTAGTTGTGGTTTGTCCAAACTCATCAATGTATCTTAACGCGTAAAT
TGTAAGCGTTAATATTTTGTTAAAATTCGCGTTAAATTTTTGTTAAATCAGCTCATTTTTTAACCAATAG
GCCGAAATCGGCAAAATCCCTTATAAATCAAAAGAATAGACCGAGATAGGGT
[37 nt withheld, positions 1243-1279]
AAAGAACGTGGACTCCAACGTCAAAGG
[49 nt withheld, positions 1307-1355]
T
[91 nt withheld, positions 1357-1447]
G
[124 nt withheld, positions 1449-1572]
CAGGTGGCACTTTTCGGGGAAATGTGCGCGGAACCCCTATTTGTTTATTTTTCTAAATACATTCAAATAT
GTATCCGCTCATGAGACAATAACCCTGATAAATGCTTCAATAATATTGAAAAAGGAAGAGTCCTGAGGCG
GAAAGAACCAGCTGTGGAATGTGTGTCAGTTAGGGTGTGGAAAGTCCCCAGGCTCCCCAGCAGGCAGAAG
TATGCAAAGCATGCATCTCAATTAGTCAGCAACCAGGTGTGGAAAGTCCCCAGGCTCCCCAGCAGGCAGA
AGTATGCAAAGCATGCATCTCAATTAGTCAGCAACCATAGTCCCGCCCCTAACTCCGCCCATCCCGCCCC
TAACTCCGCCCAGTTCCGCCCATTCTCCGCCCCATGGCTGACTAATTTTTTTTATTTATGCAGAGGCCGA
GGCCGCCTCGGCCTCTGAGCTATTCCAGAAGTAGTGAGGAGGCTTTTTTGGAGGCCTAGGCTTTTGCAAA
GATCGATCAAGAGACAGGATGAGGATCGTTTCGCATGATTGAACAAGATGGATTGCACGCAGGTTCTCCG
GCCGCTTGGGTGGAGAGGCTATTCGGCTATGACTGGGCACAACAGACAATCGGCTGCTCTGATGCCGCCG
TGTTCCGGCTGTCAGCGCAGGGGCGCCCGGTTCTTTTTGTCAAGACCGACCTGTCCGGTGCCCTGAATGA
ACTGCAAGACGAGGCAGCGCGGCTATCGTGGCTGGCCACGACGGGCGTTCCTTGCGCAGCTGTGCTCGAC
GTTGTCACTGAAGCGGGAAGGGACTGGCTGCTATTGGGCGAAGTGCCGGGGCAGGATCTCCTGTCATCTC
ACCTTGCTCCTGCCGAGAAAGTATCCATCATGGCTGATGCAATGCGGCGGCTGCATACGCTTGATCCGGC
TACCTGCCCATTCGACCACCAAGCGAAACATCGCATCGAGCGAGCACGTACTCGGATGGAAGCCGGTCTT
GTCGATCAGGATGATCTGGACGAAGAGCATCAGGGGCTCGCGCCAGCCGAACTGTTCGCCAGGCTCAAGG
CGAGCATGCCCGACGGCGAGGATCTCGTCGTGACCCATGGCGATGCCTGCTTGCCGAATATCATGGTGGA
AAATGGCCGCTTTTCTGGATTCATCGACTGTGGCCGGCTGGGTGTGGCGGACCGCTATCAGGACATAGCG
TTGGCTACCCGTGATATTGCTGAAGAGCTTGGCGGCGAATGGGCTGACCGCTTCCTCGTGCTTTACGGTA
TCGCCGCTCCCGATTCGCAGCGCATCGCCTTCTATCGCCTTCTTGACGAGTTCTTCTGAGCGGGACTCTG
GGGTTCGAAATGACCGACCAAGCGACGCCCAACCTGCCATCACGAGATTTCGATTCCACCGCCGCCTTCT
ATGAAAGGTTGGGCTTCGGAATCGTTTTCCGGGACGCCGGCTGGATGATCCTCCAGCGCGGGGATCTCAT
GCTGGAGTTCTTCGCCCACCCTAGGGGGAGGCTAACTGAAACACGGAAGGAGACAATACCGGAAGGAACC
CGCGCTATGACGGCAATAAAAAGACAGAATAAAACGCACGGTGTTGGGTCGTTTGTTCATAAACGCGGGG
TTCGGTCCCAGGGCTGGCACTCTGTCGATACCCCACCGAGACCCCATTGGGGCCAATACGCCCGCGTTTC
TTCCTTTTCCCCACCCCACCCCCCAAGTTCGGGTGAAGGCCCAGGGCTCGCAGCCAACGTCGGGGCGGCA
GGCCCTGCCATAGCCTCAGGTTACTCATATATACTTTAGATTGATTTAAAACTTCATTTTTAATTTAAAA
GGATCTAGGTGAAGATCCTTTTTGATAATCTCATGACCAAAATCCCTTAACGTGAGTTTTCGTTCCACTG
AGCGTCAGACCCCGTAGAAAAGATCAAAGGATCTTCTTGAGATCCTTTTTTTCTGCGCGTAATCTGCTGC
TTGCAAACAAAAAAACCACCGCTACCAGCGGTGGTTTGTTTGCCGGATCAAGAGCTACCAACTCTTTTTC
CGAAGGTAACTGGCTTCAGCAGAGCGCAGATACCAAATACTGTTCTTCTAGTGTAGCCGTAGTTAGGCCA
CCACTTCAAGAACTCTGTAGCACCGCCTACATACCTCGCTCTGCTAATCCTGTTACCAGTGGCTGCTGCC
AGTGGCGATAAGTCGTGTCTTACCGGGTTGGACTCAAGACGATAGTTACCGGATAAGGCGCAGCGGTCGG
GCTGAACGGGGGGTTCGTGCACACAGCCCAGCTTGGAGCGAACGACCTACACCGAACTGAGATACCTACA
GCGTGAGCTATGAGAAAGCGCCACGCTTCCCGAAGGGAGAAAGGCGGACAGGTATCCGGTAAGCGGCAGG
GTCGGAACAGGAGAGCGCACGAGGGAGCTTCCAGGGGGAAACGCCTGGTATCTTTATAGTCCTGTCGGGT
TTCGCCACCTCTGACTTGAGCGTCGATTTTTGTGATGCTCGTCAGGGGGGCGGAGCCTATGGAAAAACGC
CAGCAACGCGGCCTTTTTACGGTTCCTGGCCTTTTGCTGGCCTTTTGCTCACATGTTCTTTCCTGCGTTA
TCCCCTGATTCTGTGGATAACCGTATTACCGCCATGCATTAGTTATTAATAGTAATCAATTACGGGGTCA
TTAGTTCATAGCCCATATATGGAGTTCCGCGTTACATAACTTACGGTAAATGGCCCGCCTGGCTGACCGC
CCAACGACCCCCGCCCATTGACGTCAATAATGACGTATGTTCCCATAGTAACGCCAATAGGGACTTTCCA
TTGACGTCAATGGGTGGAGTATTTACGGTAAACTGCCCACTTGGCAGTACATCAAGTGTATCATATGCCA
AGTACGCCCCCTATTGACGTCAATGACGGTAAATGGCCCGCCTGGCATTATGCCCAGTACATGACCTTAT
GGGACTTTCCTACTTGGCAGTACATCTACGTATTAGTCATCGCTATTACCATGGTGATGCGGTTTTGGCA
GTACATCAATGGGCGTGGATAGCGGTTTGACTCACGGGGATTTCCAAGTCTCCACCCCATTGACGTCAAT
GGGAGTTTGTTTTGGCACCAAAATCAACGGGACTTTCCAAAATGTCGTAACAACTCCGCCCCATTGACGC
AAATGGGCGGTAGGCGTGTACGGTGGGAGGTCTATATAAGCAGAGCTGGTTTAGTGAACCGTCAGATCCG
CTAGCGCTACCGGTCGCCACCATGGAGAAGAGCTTCGTGATCACCGACCCCCGCCTGCCCGACAACCCCA
TCATCTTCGCCAGCGACGGCTTCCTGGAGCTGACCGAGTACAGCAGAGAGGAGATCCTGGGCCGCAACGG
CCGCTTCCTGCAGGGCCCCGAGACCGACCAGGCCACCGTGCAGAAGATCCGCGACGCCATCCGCGACCAG
CGCGAGATCACCGTGCAGCTGAT
